LOCUS       Exported 772 bp ds-DNA linear SYN 08-JUL-2021
DEFINITION  synthetic linear DNA
ACCESSION   .
VERSION     .
KEYWORDS    LRRC3_pCSdest
SOURCE      synthetic DNA construct
  ORGANISM  synthetic DNA construct
REFERENCE   1 (bases 1 to 772)
  AUTHORS   Edie S, Zaghloul NA, Leitch CC, Klinedinst DK, Lebron J, Thole JF,
            McCallion AS, Katsanis N, Reeves RH
  TITLE     Survey of Human Chromosome 21 Gene Expression Effects on Early
            Development in Danio rerio.
  JOURNAL   G3 (Bethesda). 2018 Jul 2;8(7):2215-2223. doi:
            10.1534/g3.118.200144.
  PUBMED    29760202
REFERENCE   2 (bases 1 to 772)
  AUTHORS   .
  TITLE     Direct Submission
  JOURNAL   Exported Jul 8, 2021 from SnapGene Server 1.1.58
            http://www.snapgene.com
FEATURES             Location/Qualifiers
     source          1..772
                     /organism="synthetic DNA construct"
                     /mol_type="other DNA"
     protein_bind    37..61
                     /gene="mutant version of attB"
                     /label=attB2
                     /bound_moiety="BP Clonase(TM)"
                     /note="recombination site for the Gateway(R) BP reaction"
ORIGIN
        1 tacgactcac tatagttcta gaggctcgag aggatcacca ctttgtacaa gaaagctggg
       61 tcggcgcgcc cacccttcta gggccccggg ccgatggggt ccttggaggc gggggcgctg
      121 ggcagagact tcaggtactc caggtgcctc cgggcatcct cctggttgtg gcgcacatag
      181 tacacgacgt aggcgatcac catggcgaac cagccgaaca tggtgaccag catggccacg
      241 tctgtggtcc tgtgggggac gctgcagagg ctggcacccg catccagagc ctgaaccaga
      301 ggcttcccca caaactcctc ctgcactgag gtgtggcagg cgatctcgtc cacagagtcg
      361 gggtccagct tcagctccca cagggcctcc tgcagggcgc actcgcagtg cagggggttg
      421 tgggacaggc gtatcttggc gctgagtttg cccagggcgt ccttggggat cctctggatg
      481 cggttgtaag acaggtccag cagccgcagg cccccggcca ggcccgcgaa ggtggcggag
      541 ccgatggcct cgatggcgtt gtgagacaga tccagctccc tgagccggtg caggtgctgg
      601 aaggccccgt ccgggaggtg ggagatcttg ttggcatcga gcttcaggag cacggtgttg
      661 gccgggatgt cctcggggac ctcctgaagg ccccgcaagc tgcagaagac agccacagcc
      721 cctgcgtggt cagggcaccg gcagggctgt gggcaggcgg cgcccaggtg ca
//
