>Addgene plasmid #53929 | LRRC3_pCSdest | addgene partial sequence | sequence record 95923 | CMV-F 5'-CGCAAATGGGCGGTAGGCGTG-3'
GCATGCTCGTTTAGGGAACCGCCATTCTGCCTGGGGACGTCGGAGCAAGCTTGATTTAGGTGACACTATA
GAATACAAGCTACTTGTTCTTTTTGCAGGATCCCATCGATTCGAATTCAAGGATCACAAGTTTGTACAAA
AAAGCAGGCTCCGCGGCCGCCCCCTTCGCGCCCACCCTTCACCATGGGCACCGTGCGCCCACCTCGCCCC
TCGCTCCTGCTGGTCTCCACCCGGGAGTCTTGTCTCTTCCTCCTCTTCTGCCTGCACCTGGGCGCCGCCT
GCCCACAGCCCTGCCGGTGCCCTGACCACGCAGGGGCTGTGGCTGTCTTCTGCAGCTTGCGGGGCCTTCA
GGAGGTCCCCGAGGACATCCCGGCCAACACCGTGCTCCTGAAGCTCGATGCCAACAAGATCTCCCACCTC
CCGGACGGGGCCTTCCAGCACCTGCACCGGCTCAGGGAGCTGGATCTGTCTCACAACGCCATCGAGGCCA
TCGGCTCCGCCACCTTCGCGGGCCTGGCCGGGGGCCTGCGGCTGCTGGACCTGTCTTACAACCGCATCCA
GAGGATCCCCAAGGACGCCCTGGGCAAACTCAGCGCCAAGATACGCCTGTCCCACAACCCCCTGCACTGC
GAGTGCGCCCTGCAGGAGGCCCTGTGGGAGCTGAAGCTGGACCCCGACTCTGTGGACGAGATCGCCTGCC
ACACCTCAGTGCAGGAGGAGTTTGTGGGGAAGCCTCTGGTTCAGGCTCTGGATGCGGGTGCCAGCCTCTG
CAGCGTCCCCCACAGGACCACAGACGTGGCCATGCTGGTCACCATGTTCGGCT
