[The description below was written by a language model from this plasmid's Addgene catalogue record and the feature table of its GenBank file.]
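Description:
LRRC3_pCSdest is an expression clone carrying the human LRRC3 gene (also known as C21orf102, a chromosome 21 gene) in the pCSDest Gateway destination backbone, a CS2-type vector catalogued as a mammalian expression plasmid. The backbone is listed at about 4.1 kb and the insert at about 1.2 kb. The insert was introduced by Gateway recombination, and a depositor comment points to a cDNA accession as its apparent source. The plasmid is maintained in E. coli as a high-copy replicon under ampicillin selection. The record does not specify the origin of replication, a polyadenylation signal, or any epitope tag or reporter fused to the insert.

Two promoters are recorded upstream of the insert, CMV and SP6. CMV drives strong constitutive transcription after transfection into vertebrate cells or injection of DNA. SP6 is a bacteriophage promoter that allows in vitro synthesis of sense mRNA from the same template. This dual arrangement suits embryo microinjection experiments, and the associated publication describes a survey of how expressing human chromosome 21 genes affects early zebrafish development. The plasmid therefore appears to be one member of a clone set built to overexpress individual chromosome 21 genes.

The sequence record held for this plasmid is only a partial 772 bp read, not the full construct. Its single annotated feature is an attB2 site, the recombination scar expected at one end of an insert in a Gateway expression clone. That is consistent with the stated cloning method, but the record does not independently confirm the promoters, the resistance marker or the full insert.
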