Addgene plasmid #53929: LRRC3_pCSdest
Depositing lab: Roger Reeves. Depositing organization: Johns Hopkins University and School of Medicine. Publication: Survey of Human Chromosome 21 Gene Expression Effects on Early Development in Danio rerio. Edie S, Zaghloul NA, Leitch CC, Klinedinst DK, Lebron J, Thole JF, McCallion AS, Katsanis N, Reeves RH. G3 (Bethesda). 2018 Jul 2;8(7):2215-2223. doi: 10.1534/g3.118.200144. PubMed 29760202.
Backbone
  Vector backbone: pCSDest
  Backbone manufacturer: Lawson Lab (Addgene Plasmid 22423)
  Backbone size w/o insert (bp): 4095
  Vector type: Mammalian Expression
Growth in bacteria
  Bacterial resistance: Ampicillin, 100 μg/mL
  Growth temperature: 37°C
  Growth strain: DH10B
  Copy number: High Copy
Gene/Insert
  Gene/Insert name: LRRC3
  Species: H. sapiens (human)
  Insert size (bp): 1190
  Entrez Gene: LRRC3 (a.k.a. UNQ9233/PRO31982, C21orf102)
  Promoter: SP6 and CMV
  Cloning method: Gateway Cloning
  Sequencing primers: 5′ CMV-F; 3′ EBV-Rev
Terms and licenses: Academic/Nonprofit Terms; Industry Terms
Depositor comments: BC119648
How to cite: LRRC3_pCSdest was a gift from Roger Reeves (Addgene plasmid # 53929 ; http://n2t.net/addgene:53929 ; RRID:Addgene_53929)
